Addgene plasmid #239261: LentiCRISPR-B_2xsgRNAs-RMRP (pAVA3584)
Purpose: Lentiviral vector expressing Cas9-P2A-Blasticidin and two sgRNAs targeting RMRP
Depositing lab: Andrei Alexandrov. Depositing organization: Clemson University. Publication: Identification of RMP24 and RMP64, human ribonuclease MRP-specific protein components. Che R, Mirani B, Panah M, Chen X, Luo H, Alexandrov A. Cell Rep. 2025 Jun 24;44(6):115752. doi: 10.1016/j.celrep.2025.115752. Epub 2025 May 24. PubMed 40413743.
Backbone
  Vector backbone: LentiCRISPR-B
  Vector type: Lentiviral, CRISPR
  Selectable markers: Blasticidin
Growth in bacteria
  Bacterial resistance: Ampicillin, 100 μg/mL
  Growth temperature: 37°C
  Growth strain: NEB Stable
  Copy number: High Copy
Gene/Insert
  Gene/Insert name: U6-driven sgRNA1 and 7SK-driven sgRNA2 targeting RMRP
  gRNA/shRNA sequence: sgRNA1: CAGTGTGTAGCCTAGGATAC/sgRNA2: GTCCGCGCACCAACCACACG
  Species: H. sapiens (human)
  Cloning method: Gibson Cloning
  Sequencing primers: 5′ CGTGACGTAGAAAGTAATAATTTCTTGGGTAG
Terms and licenses: Academic/Nonprofit Terms; Industry Terms: Not Available to Industry
Depositor comments: Please visit https://doi.org/10.1101/2025.01.19.633795 for bioRxiv preprint.
How to cite: LentiCRISPR-B_2xsgRNAs-RMRP (pAVA3584) was a gift from Andrei Alexandrov (Addgene plasmid # 239261 ; http://n2t.net/addgene:239261 ; RRID:Addgene_239261)
