[The description below was written by a language model from this plasmid's Addgene catalogue record and pLannotate feature annotations shown in this document.]
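Description:
LentiCRISPR-B_2xsgRNAs-RMRP (pAVA3584) is an all-in-one lentiviral CRISPR vector built on the LentiCRISPR-B backbone, designed to deliver Streptococcus pyogenes Cas9, a blasticidin resistance marker and two guide RNAs against the human RMRP gene, which encodes the RNA component of ribonuclease MRP. In bacteria it is maintained as a high-copy plasmid through a ColE1/pUC-type origin with ampicillin selection (AmpR). An f1 origin, an SV40 origin and residual lac, T7 and T3 elements are carried over from the cloning backbone.

The viral portion has a third-generation, self-inactivating layout. An RSV promoter drives a truncated HIV-1 5' LTR, followed by the Ψ packaging signal with a gag fragment, the Rev response element for Rev-dependent export of the genomic RNA, a cPPT/CTS, WPRE to enhance transcript expression, and a ΔU3 3' LTR followed by an SV40 polyadenylation signal. Upstream of the cPPT sit two sgRNA cassettes, each ending in an S. pyogenes gRNA scaffold. The first is driven by the annotated human U6 promoter. According to the catalogue entry the second is driven by a 7SK promoter, which the automated annotation did not label but which would fit the unannotated gap between the two scaffolds. An EF-1α core promoter then drives Cas9 (annotated as two contiguous halves forming the full-length coding sequence), linked per the record through a P2A peptide to blasticidin S deaminase, so transduced cells can be selected with blasticidin.

Expressing two guides against the same locus is commonly used to excise or more reliably disrupt a noncoding RNA gene, though the record does not state the intended editing outcome. The associated work concerns the identification of human RNase MRP-specific protein components.
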