Features (pLannotate 1.2.2; 30 found; start..end, strand, type, name):
      5..231     +  promoter       RSV promoter: Rous sarcoma virus enhancer/promoter
    232..412     +  LTR            5' LTR (truncated): truncated 5' long terminal repeat (LTR) from HIV-1
    459..584     +  misc_feature   HIV-1 Ψ: packaging signal of human immunodeficiency virus type 1
    568..931     +  CDS            HIV-1 gag (fragment): gag protein from human immunodeficiency virus 1; gag
   1077..1310    +  misc_feature   RRE: The Rev response element (RRE) of HIV-1 allows for Rev-dependent mRNA export from the nucleus to the cytoplasm.
   1687..1713    +  CDS            Rev (fragment): human immunodeficiency virus 1 (HIV-1) Rev protein; rev; enhances nuclear export of unspliced and incompletely spliced viral mRNAs
   1717..1957    +  promoter       U6 promoter: RNA polymerase III promoter for human U6 snRNA
   1987..2062    +  misc_RNA       gRNA scaffold: guide RNA scaffold for the Streptococcus pyogenes CRISPR/Cas9 system
   2339..2414    +  misc_RNA       gRNA scaffold: guide RNA scaffold for the Streptococcus pyogenes CRISPR/Cas9 system
   2462..2579    +  misc_feature   cPPT/CTS: central polypurine tract and central termination sequence of HIV-1
   2648..2859    +  promoter       EF-1α core promoter: core promoter for human elongation factor EF-1α
   2963..4564    +  CDS            Cas9(N): N-terminal portion of Streptococcus pyogenes Cas9 (Zetsche et al., 2015)
   4565..7063    +  CDS            Cas9(C): C-terminal portion of Streptococcus pyogenes Cas9 (Zetsche et al., 2015)
   7184..7582    +  CDS            BSD: blasticidin S deaminase; Aspergillus terreus BSD; confers resistance to blasticidin
   7598..8186    +  misc_feature   WPRE: woodchuck hepatitis virus posttranscriptional regulatory element
   8237..8256    +  misc_feature   cPPT/CTS (fragment): central polypurine tract and central termination sequence of HIV-1
   8258..8491    +  LTR            3' LTR (ΔU3): self-inactivating 3' long terminal repeat (LTR) from HIV-1
   8569..8690    +  polyA_signal   SV40 poly(A) signal: SV40 polyadenylation signal
   8730..8865    +  rep_origin     SV40 ori: SV40 origin of replication
   8886..8904    -  promoter       T7 promoter: promoter for bacteriophage T7 RNA polymerase
   8912..9067    +  CDS            lacZα (fragment): LacZα fragment of β-galactosidase; lacZ fragment
   9072..9500    +  rep_origin     f1 ori (sequence partly withheld): f1 bacteriophage origin of replication; arrow indicates direction of (+) strand synthesis
   9553..9657    +  promoter       AmpR promoter: bla
   9658..10518   +  CDS            AmpR: β-lactamase; bla; confers resistance to ampicillin, carbenicillin, and related antibiotics
  10689..11277   +  rep_origin     ori: high-copy-number ColE1/pMB1/pBR322/pUC origin of replication
  11460..11552   +  CDS            lacI (fragment): lac repressor; lacI; The lac repressor binds to the lac operator to inhibit transcription in E. coli. This inhibition can be relieved by adding lactose or isopropyl-β-D-thiogalactopyranoside (IPTG).
  11565..11586   +  protein_bind   CAP binding site: CAP binding activates transcription in the presence of cAMP. E. coli catabolite activator protein
  11601..11631   +  promoter       lac promoter: promoter for the E. coli lac operon
  11635..11657   +  protein_bind   lac operator (fragment): The lac repressor binds to the lac operator to inhibit transcription in E. coli. This inhibition can be relieved by adding lactose or isopropyl-β-D-thiogalactopyranoside (IPTG). lac repressor encoded by lacI
  11700..11718   +  promoter       T3 promoter: promoter for bacteriophage T3 RNA polymerase
>Addgene plasmid #239261 | LentiCRISPR-B_2xsgRNAs-RMRP (pAVA3584) | addgene full sequence | sequence record 478405 | Addgene NGS Result
TTAATGTAGTCTTATGCAATACTCTTGTAGTCTTGCAACATGGTAACGATGAGTTAGCAACATGCCTTAC
AAGGAGAGAAAAAGCACCGTGCATGCCGATTGGTGGAAGTAAGGTGGTACGATCGTGCCTTATTAGGAAG
GCAACAGACGGGTCTGACATGGATTGGACGAACCACTGAATTGCCGCATTGCAGAGATATTGTATTTAAG
TGCCTAGCTCGATACATAAACGGGTCTCTCTGGTTAGACCAGATCTGAGCCTGGGAGCTCTCTGGCTAAC
TAGGGAACCCACTGCTTAAGCCTCAATAAAGCTTGCCTTGAGTGCTTCAAGTAGTGTGTGCCCGTCTGTT
GTGTGACTCTGGTAACTAGAGATCCCTCAGACCCTTTTAGTCAGTGTGGAAAATCTCTAGCAGTGGCGCC
CGAACAGGGACTTGAAAGCGAAAGGGAAACCAGAGGAGCTCTCTCGACGCAGGACTCGGCTTGCTGAAGC
GCGCACGGCAAGAGGCGAGGGGCGGCGACTGGTGAGTACGCCAAAAATTTTGACTAGCGGAGGCTAGAAG
GAGAGAGATGGGTGCGAGAGCGTCAGTATTAAGCGGGGGAGAATTAGATCGCGATGGGAAAAAATTCGGT
TAAGGCCAGGGGGAAAGAAAAAATATAAATTAAAACATATAGTATGGGCAAGCAGGGAGCTAGAACGATT
CGCAGTTAATCCTGGCCTGTTAGAAACATCAGAAGGCTGTAGACAAATACTGGGACAGCTACAACCATCC
CTTCAGACAGGATCAGAAGAACTTAGATCATTATATAATACAGTAGCAACCCTCTATTGTGTGCATCAAA
GGATAGAGATAAAAGACACCAAGGAAGCTTTAGACAAGATAGAGGAAGAGCAAAACAAAAGTAAGACCAC
CGCACAGCAAGCGGCCGCTGATCTTCAGACCTGGAGGAGGAGATATGAGGGACAATTGGAGAAGTGAATT
ATATAAATATAAAGTAGTAAAAATTGAACCATTAGGAGTAGCACCCACCAAGGCAAAGAGAAGAGTGGTG
CAGAGAGAAAAAAGAGCAGTGGGAATAGGAGCTTTGTTCCTTGGGTTCTTGGGAGCAGCAGGAAGCACTA
TGGGCGCAGCGTCAATGACGCTGACGGTACAGGCCAGACAATTATTGTCTGGTATAGTGCAGCAGCAGAA
CAATTTGCTGAGGGCTATTGAGGCGCAACAGCATCTGTTGCAACTCACAGTCTGGGGCATCAAGCAGCTC
CAGGCAAGAATCCTGGCTGTGGAAAGATACCTAAAGGATCAACAGCTCCTGGGGATTTGGGGTTGCTCTG
GAAAACTCATTTGCACCACTGCTGTGCCTTGGAATGCTAGTTGGAGTAATAAATCTCTGGAACAGATTTG
GAATCACACGACCTGGATGGAGTGGGACAGAGAAATTAACAATTACACAAGCTTAATACACTCCTTAATT
GAAGAATCGCAAAACCAGCAAGAAAAGAATGAACAAGAATTATTGGAATTAGATAAATGGGCAAGTTTGT
GGAATTGGTTTAACATAACAAATTGGCTGTGGTATATAAAATTATTCATAATGATAGTAGGAGGCTTGGT
AGGTTTAAGAATAGTTTTTGCTGTACTTTCTATAGTGAATAGAGTTAGGCAGGGATATTCACCATTATCG
TTTCAGACCCACCTCCCAACCCCGAGGGGACCCAGAGAGGGCCTATTTCCCATGATTCCTTCATATTTGC
ATATACGATACAAGGCTGTTAGAGAGATAATTAGAATTAATTTGACTGTAAACACAAAGATATTAGTACA
AAATACGTGACGTAGAAAGTAATAATTTCTTGGGTAGTTTGCAGTTTTAAAATTATGTTTTAAAATGGAC
TATCATATGCTTACCGTAACTTGAAAGTATTTCGATTTCTTGGCTTTATATATCTTGTGGAAAGGACGAA
ACACCGCAGTGTGTAGCCTAGGATACGTTTTAGAGCTAGAAATAGCAAGTTAAAATAAGGCTAGTCCGTT
ATCAACTTGAAAAAGTGGCACCGAGTCGGTGCTTTTTTGAATTCCTGCAGTATTTAGCATGCCCCACCCA
TCTGCAAGGCATTCTGGATAGTGTCAAAACAGCCGGAAATCAAGTCCGTTTATCTCAAACTTTAGCATTT
TGGGAATAAATGATATTTGCTATGCTGGTTAAATTAGATTTTAGTTAAATTTCCTGCTGAAGCTCTAGTA
CGATAAGCAACTTGACCTAAGTGTAAAGTTGAGACTTCCTTCAGGTTTATATAGCTTGTGCGCCGCTTGG
GTACCTCGGTCCGCGCACCAACCACACGGTTTTAGAGCTAGAAATAGCAAGTTAAAATAAGGCTAGTCCG
TTATCAACTTGAAAAAGTGGCACCGAGTCGGTGCTTTTTTGAATTCTAGATCTTGAGACAAATGGCAGTA
TTCATCCACAATTTTAAAAGAAAAGGGGGGATTGGGGGGTACAGTGCAGGGGAAAGAATAGTAGACATAA
TAGCAACAGACATACAAACTAAAGAATTACAAAAACAAATTACAAAAATTCAAAATTTTCGGGTTTATTA
CAGGGACAGCAGAGATCCACTTTGGCGCCGGCTCGAGTGGCTCCGGTGCCCGTCAGTGGGCAGAGCGCAC
ATCGCCCACAGTCCCCGAGAAGTTGGGGGGAGGGGTCGGCAATTGAACCGGTGCCTAGAGAAGGTGGCGC
GGGGTAAACTGGGAAAGTGATGTCGTGTACTGGCTCCGCCTTTTTCCCGAGGGTGGGGGAGAACCGTATA
TAAGTGCAGTAGTCGCCGTGAACGTTCTTTTTCGCAACGGGTTTGCCGCCAGAACACAGGTGTCGTGACG
CGGGATCCGCCACCATGGATTACAAAGACGATGACGATAAGATGGCCCCAAAGAAGAAGCGGAAGGTCGG
TATCCACGGAGTCCCAGCAGCCGACAAGAAGTACAGCATCGGCCTGGACATCGGCACCAACTCTGTGGGC
TGGGCCGTGATCACCGACGAGTACAAGGTGCCCAGCAAGAAATTCAAGGTGCTGGGCAACACCGACCGGC
ACAGCATCAAGAAGAACCTGATCGGAGCCCTGCTGTTCGACAGCGGCGAAACAGCCGAGGCCACCCGGCT
GAAGAGAACCGCCAGAAGAAGATACACCAGACGGAAGAACCGGATCTGCTATCTGCAAGAGATCTTCAGC
AACGAGATGGCCAAGGTGGACGACAGCTTCTTCCACAGACTGGAAGAGTCCTTCCTGGTGGAAGAGGATA
AGAAGCACGAGCGGCACCCCATCTTCGGCAACATCGTGGACGAGGTGGCCTACCACGAGAAGTACCCCAC
CATCTACCACCTGAGAAAGAAACTGGTGGACAGCACCGACAAGGCCGACCTGCGGCTGATCTATCTGGCC
CTGGCCCACATGATCAAGTTCCGGGGCCACTTCCTGATCGAGGGCGACCTGAACCCCGACAACAGCGACG
TGGACAAGCTGTTCATCCAGCTGGTGCAGACCTACAACCAGCTGTTCGAGGAAAACCCCATCAACGCCAG
CGGCGTGGACGCCAAGGCCATCCTGTCTGCCAGACTGAGCAAGAGCAGACGGCTGGAAAATCTGATCGCC
CAGCTGCCCGGCGAGAAGAAGAATGGCCTGTTCGGAAACCTGATTGCCCTGAGCCTGGGCCTGACCCCCA
ACTTCAAGAGCAACTTCGACCTGGCCGAGGATGCCAAACTGCAGCTGAGCAAGGACACCTACGACGACGA
CCTGGACAACCTGCTGGCCCAGATCGGCGACCAGTACGCCGACCTGTTTCTGGCCGCCAAGAACCTGTCC
GACGCCATCCTGCTGAGCGACATCCTGAGAGTGAACACCGAGATCACCAAGGCCCCCCTGAGCGCCTCTA
TGATCAAGAGATACGACGAGCACCACCAGGACCTGACCCTGCTGAAAGCTCTCGTGCGGCAGCAGCTGCC
TGAGAAGTACAAAGAGATTTTCTTCGACCAGAGCAAGAACGGCTACGCCGGCTACATTGACGGCGGAGCC
AGCCAGGAAGAGTTCTACAAGTTCATCAAGCCCATCCTGGAAAAGATGGACGGCACCGAGGAACTGCTCG
TGAAGCTGAACAGAGAGGACCTGCTGCGGAAGCAGCGGACCTTCGACAACGGCAGCATCCCCCACCAGAT
CCACCTGGGAGAGCTGCACGCCATTCTGCGGCGGCAGGAAGATTTTTACCCATTCCTGAAGGACAACCGG
GAAAAGATCGAGAAGATCCTGACCTTCCGCATCCCCTACTACGTGGGCCCTCTGGCCAGGGGAAACAGCA
GATTCGCCTGGATGACCAGAAAGAGCGAGGAAACCATCACCCCCTGGAACTTCGAGGAAGTGGTGGACAA
GGGCGCTTCCGCCCAGAGCTTCATCGAGCGGATGACCAACTTCGATAAGAACCTGCCCAACGAGAAGGTG
CTGCCCAAGCACAGCCTGCTGTACGAGTACTTCACCGTGTATAACGAGCTGACCAAAGTGAAATACGTGA
CCGAGGGAATGAGAAAGCCCGCCTTCCTGAGCGGCGAGCAGAAAAAGGCCATCGTGGACCTGCTGTTCAA
GACCAACCGGAAAGTGACCGTGAAGCAGCTGAAAGAGGACTACTTCAAGAAAATCGAGTGCTTCGACTCC
GTGGAAATCTCCGGCGTGGAAGATCGGTTCAACGCCTCCCTGGGCACATACCACGATCTGCTGAAAATTA
TCAAGGACAAGGACTTCCTGGACAATGAGGAAAACGAGGACATTCTGGAAGATATCGTGCTGACCCTGAC
ACTGTTTGAGGACAGAGAGATGATCGAGGAACGGCTGAAAACCTATGCCCACCTGTTCGACGACAAAGTG
ATGAAGCAGCTGAAGCGGCGGAGATACACCGGCTGGGGCAGGCTGAGCCGGAAGCTGATCAACGGCATCC
GGGACAAGCAGTCCGGCAAGACAATCCTGGATTTCCTGAAGTCCGACGGCTTCGCCAACAGAAACTTCAT
GCAGCTGATCCACGACGACAGCCTGACCTTTAAAGAGGACATCCAGAAAGCCCAGGTGTCCGGCCAGGGC
GATAGCCTGCACGAGCACATTGCCAATCTGGCCGGCAGCCCCGCCATTAAGAAGGGCATCCTGCAGACAG
TGAAGGTGGTGGACGAGCTCGTGAAAGTGATGGGCCGGCACAAGCCCGAGAACATCGTGATCGAAATGGC
CAGAGAGAACCAGACCACCCAGAAGGGACAGAAGAACAGCCGCGAGAGAATGAAGCGGATCGAAGAGGGC
ATCAAAGAGCTGGGCAGCCAGATCCTGAAAGAACACCCCGTGGAAAACACCCAGCTGCAGAACGAGAAGC
TGTACCTGTACTACCTGCAGAATGGGCGGGATATGTACGTGGACCAGGAACTGGACATCAACCGGCTGTC
CGACTACGATGTGGACCATATCGTGCCTCAGAGCTTTCTGAAGGACGACTCCATCGACAACAAGGTGCTG
ACCAGAAGCGACAAGAACCGGGGCAAGAGCGACAACGTGCCCTCCGAAGAGGTCGTGAAGAAGATGAAGA
ACTACTGGCGGCAGCTGCTGAACGCCAAGCTGATTACCCAGAGAAAGTTCGACAATCTGACCAAGGCCGA
GAGAGGCGGCCTGAGCGAACTGGATAAGGCCGGCTTCATCAAGAGACAGCTGGTGGAAACCCGGCAGATC
ACAAAGCACGTGGCACAGATCCTGGACTCCCGGATGAACACTAAGTACGACGAGAATGACAAGCTGATCC
GGGAAGTGAAAGTGATCACCCTGAAGTCCAAGCTGGTGTCCGATTTCCGGAAGGATTTCCAGTTTTACAA
AGTGCGCGAGATCAACAACTACCACCACGCCCACGACGCCTACCTGAACGCCGTCGTGGGAACCGCCCTG
ATCAAAAAGTACCCTAAGCTGGAAAGCGAGTTCGTGTACGGCGACTACAAGGTGTACGACGTGCGGAAGA
TGATCGCCAAGAGCGAGCAGGAAATCGGCAAGGCTACCGCCAAGTACTTCTTCTACAGCAACATCATGAA
CTTTTTCAAGACCGAGATTACCCTGGCCAACGGCGAGATCCGGAAGCGGCCTCTGATCGAGACAAACGGC
GAAACCGGGGAGATCGTGTGGGATAAGGGCCGGGATTTTGCCACCGTGCGGAAAGTGCTGAGCATGCCCC
AAGTGAATATCGTGAAAAAGACCGAGGTGCAGACAGGCGGCTTCAGCAAAGAGTCTATCCTGCCCAAGAG
GAACAGCGATAAGCTGATCGCCAGAAAGAAGGACTGGGACCCTAAGAAGTACGGCGGCTTCGACAGCCCC
ACCGTGGCCTATTCTGTGCTGGTGGTGGCCAAAGTGGAAAAGGGCAAGTCCAAGAAACTGAAGAGTGTGA
AAGAGCTGCTGGGGATCACCATCATGGAAAGAAGCAGCTTCGAGAAGAATCCCATCGACTTTCTGGAAGC
CAAGGGCTACAAAGAAGTGAAAAAGGACCTGATCATCAAGCTGCCTAAGTACTCCCTGTTCGAGCTGGAA
AACGGCCGGAAGAGAATGCTGGCCTCTGCCGGCGAACTGCAGAAGGGAAACGAACTGGCCCTGCCCTCCA
AATATGTGAACTTCCTGTACCTGGCCAGCCACTATGAGAAGCTGAAGGGCTCCCCCGAGGATAATGAGCA
GAAACAGCTGTTTGTGGAACAGCACAAGCACTACCTGGACGAGATCATCGAGCAGATCAGCGAGTTCTCC
AAGAGAGTGATCCTGGCCGACGCTAATCTGGACAAAGTGCTGTCCGCCTACAACAAGCACCGGGATAAGC
CCATCAGAGAGCAGGCCGAGAATATCATCCACCTGTTTACCCTGACCAATCTGGGAGCCCCTGCCGCCTT
CAAGTACTTTGACACCACCATCGACCGGAAGAGGTACACCAGCACCAAAGAGGTGCTGGACGCCACCCTG
ATCCACCAGAGCATCACCGGCCTGTACGAGACACGGATCGACCTGTCTCAGCTGGGAGGCGACAAGCGTC
CTGCTGCTACTAAGAAAGCTGGTCAAGCTAAGAAAAAGAAAGCTAGCGGCAGCGGCGCCACCAACTTCAG
CCTGCTGAAGCAGGCCGGCGACGTGGAGGAGAACCCCGGCCCCATGGCCAAGCCTTTGTCTCAAGAAGAA
TCCACCCTCATTGAAAGAGCAACGGCTACAATCAACAGCATCCCCATCTCTGAAGACTACAGCGTCGCCA
GCGCAGCTCTCTCTAGCGACGGCCGCATCTTCACTGGTGTCAATGTATATCATTTTACTGGGGGACCTTG
TGCAGAACTCGTGGTGCTGGGCACTGCTGCTGCTGCGGCAGCTGGCAACCTGACTTGTATCGTCGCGATC
GGAAATGAGAACAGGGGCATCTTGAGCCCCTGCGGACGGTGCCGACAGGTGCTTCTCGATCTGCATCCTG
GGATCAAAGCCATAGTGAAGGACAGTGATGGACAGCCGACGGCAGTTGGGATTCGTGAATTGCTGCCCTC
TGGTTATGTGTGGGAGGGCTAAACGCGTTAAGTCGACAATCAACCTCTGGATTACAAAATTTGTGAAAGA
TTGACTGGTATTCTTAACTATGTTGCTCCTTTTACGCTATGTGGATACGCTGCTTTAATGCCTTTGTATC
ATGCTATTGCTTCCCGTATGGCTTTCATTTTCTCCTCCTTGTATAAATCCTGGTTGCTGTCTCTTTATGA
GGAGTTGTGGCCCGTTGTCAGGCAACGTGGCGTGGTGTGCACTGTGTTTGCTGACGCAACCCCCACTGGT
TGGGGCATTGCCACCACCTGTCAGCTCCTTTCCGGGACTTTCGCTTTCCCCCTCCCTATTGCCACGGCGG
AACTCATCGCCGCCTGCCTTGCCCGCTGCTGGACAGGGGCTCGGCTGTTGGGCACTGACAATTCCGTGGT
GTTGTCGGGGAAATCATCGTCCTTTCCTTGGCTGCTCGCCTGTGTTGCCACCTGGATTCTGCGCGGGACG
TCCTTCTGCTACGTCCCTTCGGCCCTCAATCCAGCGGACCTTCCTTCCCGCGGCCTGCTGCCGGCTCTGC
GGCCTCTTCCGCGTCTTCGCCTTCGCCCTCAGACGAGTCGGATCTCCCTTTGGGCCGCCTCCCCGCGTCG
ACTTTAAGACCAATGACTTACAAGGCAGCTGTAGATCTTAGCCACTTTTTAAAAGAAAAGGGGGGACTGG
AAGGGCTAATTCACTCCCAACGAAGACAAGATCTGCTTTTTGCTTGTACTGGGTCTCTCTGGTTAGACCA
GATCTGAGCCTGGGAGCTCTCTGGCTAACTAGGGAACCCACTGCTTAAGCCTCAATAAAGCTTGCCTTGA
GTGCTTCAAGTAGTGTGTGCCCGTCTGTTGTGTGACTCTGGTAACTAGAGATCCCTCAGACCCTTTTAGT
CAGTGTGGAAAATCTCTAGCAGTACGTATAGTAGTTCATGTCATCTTATTATTCAGTATTTATAACTTGC
AAAGAAATGAATATCAGAGAGTGAGAGGAACTTGTTTATTGCAGCTTATAATGGTTACAAATAAAGCAAT
AGCATCACAAATTTCACAAATAAAGCATTTTTTTCACTGCATTCTAGTTGTGGTTTGTCCAAACTCATCA
ATGTATCTTATCATGTCTGGCTCTAGCTATCCCGCCCCTAACTCCGCCCATCCCGCCCCTAACTCCGCCC
AGTTCCGCCCATTCTCCGCCCCATGGCTGACTAATTTTTTTTATTTATGCAGAGGCCGAGGCCGCCTCGG
CCTCTGAGCTATTCCAGAAGTAGTGAGGAGGCTTTTTTGGAGGCCTAGGGACGTACCCAATTCGCCCTAT
AGTGAGTCGTATTACGCGCGCTCACTGGCCGTCGTTTTACAACGTCGTGACTGGGAAAACCCTGGCGTTA
CCCAACTTAATCGCCTTGCAGCACATCCCCCTTTCGCCAGCTGGCGTAATAGCGAAGAGGCCCGCACCGA
TCGCCCTTCCCAACAGTTGCGCAGCCTGAATGGCGAATGGG
[124 nt withheld, positions 9072-9195]
C
[91 nt withheld, positions 9197-9287]
A
[49 nt withheld, positions 9289-9337]
CCTTTGACGTTGGAGTCCACGTTCTTT
[37 nt withheld, positions 9365-9401]
ACCCTATCTCGGTCTATTCTTTTGATTTATAAGGGATTTTGCCGATTTCGGCCTATTGGTTAAAAAATGA
GCTGATTTAACAAAAATTTAACGCGAATTTTAACAAAATATTAACGCTTACAATTTAGGTGGCACTTTTC
GGGGAAATGTGCGCGGAACCCCTATTTGTTTATTTTTCTAAATACATTCAAATATGTATCCGCTCATGAG
ACAATAACCCTGATAAATGCTTCAATAATATTGAAAAAGGAAGAGTATGAGTATTCAACATTTCCGTGTC
GCCCTTATTCCCTTTTTTGCGGCATTTTGCCTTCCTGTTTTTGCTCACCCAGAAACGCTGGTGAAAGTAA
AAGATGCTGAAGATCAGTTGGGTGCACGAGTGGGTTACATCGAACTGGATCTCAACAGCGGTAAGATCCT
TGAGAGTTTTCGCCCCGAAGAACGTTTTCCAATGATGAGCACTTTTAAAGTTCTGCTATGTGGCGCGGTA
TTATCCCGTATTGACGCCGGGCAAGAGCAACTCGGTCGCCGCATACACTATTCTCAGAATGACTTGGTTG
AGTACTCACCAGTCACAGAAAAGCATCTTACGGATGGCATGACAGTAAGAGAATTATGCAGTGCTGCCAT
AACCATGAGTGATAACACTGCGGCCAACTTACTTCTGACAACGATCGGAGGACCGAAGGAGCTAACCGCT
TTTTTGCACAACATGGGGGATCATGTAACTCGCCTTGATCGTTGGGAACCGGAGCTGAATGAAGCCATAC
CAAACGACGAGCGTGACACCACGATGCCTGTAGCAATGGCAACAACGTTGCGCAAACTATTAACTGGCGA
ACTACTTACTCTAGCTTCCCGGCAACAATTAATAGACTGGATGGAGGCGGATAAAGTTGCAGGACCACTT
CTGCGCTCGGCCCTTCCGGCTGGCTGGTTTATTGCTGATAAATCTGGAGCCGGTGAGCGTGGGTCTCGCG
GTATCATTGCAGCACTGGGGCCAGATGGTAAGCCCTCCCGTATCGTAGTTATCTACACGACGGGGAGTCA
GGCAACTATGGATGAACGAAATAGACAGATCGCTGAGATAGGTGCCTCACTGATTAAGCATTGGTAACTG
TCAGACCAAGTTTACTCATATATACTTTAGATTGATTTAAAACTTCATTTTTAATTTAAAAGGATCTAGG
TGAAGATCCTTTTTGATAATCTCATGACCAAAATCCCTTAACGTGAGTTTTCGTTCCACTGAGCGTCAGA
CCCCGTAGAAAAGATCAAAGGATCTTCTTGAGATCCTTTTTTTCTGCGCGTAATCTGCTGCTTGCAAACA
AAAAAACCACCGCTACCAGCGGTGGTTTGTTTGCCGGATCAAGAGCTACCAACTCTTTTTCCGAAGGTAA
CTGGCTTCAGCAGAGCGCAGATACCAAATACTGTTCTTCTAGTGTAGCCGTAGTTAGGCCACCACTTCAA
GAACTCTGTAGCACCGCCTACATACCTCGCTCTGCTAATCCTGTTACCAGTGGCTGCTGCCAGTGGCGAT
AAGTCGTGTCTTACCGGGTTGGACTCAAGACGATAGTTACCGGATAAGGCGCAGCGGTCGGGCTGAACGG
GGGGTTCGTGCACACAGCCCAGCTTGGAGCGAACGACCTACACCGAACTGAGATACCTACAGCGTGAGCT
ATGAGAAAGCGCCACGCTTCCCGAAGGGAGAAAGGCGGACAGGTATCCGGTAAGCGGCAGGGTCGGAACA
GGAGAGCGCACGAGGGAGCTTCCAGGGGGAAACGCCTGGTATCTTTATAGTCCTGTCGGGTTTCGCCACC
TCTGACTTGAGCGTCGATTTTTGTGATGCTCGTCAGGGGGGCGGAGCCTATGGAAAAACGCCAGCAACGC
GGCCTTTTTACGGTTCCTGGCCTTTTGCTGGCCTTTTGCTCACATGTTCTTTCCTGCGTTATCCCCTGAT
TCTGTGGATAACCGTATTACCGCCTTTGAGTGAGCTGATACCGCTCGCCGCAGCCGAACGACCGAGCGCA
GCGAGTCAGTGAGCGAGGAAGCGGAAGAGCGCCCAATACGCAAACCGCCTCTCCCCGCGCGTTGGCCGAT
TCATTAATGCAGCTGGCACGACAGGTTTCCCGACTGGAAAGCGGGCAGTGAGCGCAACGCAATTAATGTG
AGTTAGCTCACTCATTAGGCACCCCAGGCTTTACACTTTATGCTTCCGGCTCGTATGTTGTGTGGAATTG
TGAGCGGATAACAATTTCACACAGGAAACAGCTATGACCATGATTACGCCAAGCGCGCAATTAACCCTCA
CTAAAGGGAACAAAAGCTGGAGCTGCAAGC
